Addgene plasmid #127430: pClathrin-miRFP670nano
Purpose: Clathrin labeling with near-infrared fluorescent protein miRFP670nano
Depositing lab: Vladislav Verkhusha. Publication: Smallest near-infrared fluorescent protein evolved from cyanobacteriochrome as versatile tag for spectral multiplexing. Oliinyk OS, Shemetov AA, Pletnev S, Shcherbakova DM, Verkhusha VV. Nat Commun. 2019 Jan 17;10(1):279. doi: 10.1038/s41467-018-08050-8. PubMed 30655515.
Backbone
  Vector backbone: pcDNA
  Vector type: Mammalian Expression
Growth in bacteria
  Bacterial resistance: Ampicillin, 100 μg/mL
  Growth temperature: 37°C
  Growth strain: DH5alpha
  Copy number: High Copy
Gene/Insert
  Gene/Insert name: miRFP670nano-clathrin light chain
  Species: H. sapiens (human), Synthetic
  Insert size (bp): 1131
  Promoter: CMV
  Tag / fusion protein: miRFP670nano (N terminal on insert)
  Cloning method: Restriction Enzyme; 5′ cloning site NotI (not destroyed); 3′ cloning site XbaI (not destroyed)
  Sequencing primers: 5′ CMV Forward; 3′ BGH Reverse
Terms and licenses: Academic/Nonprofit Terms; Industry Terms: Not Available to Industry
How to cite: pClathrin-miRFP670nano was a gift from Vladislav Verkhusha (Addgene plasmid # 127430 ; http://n2t.net/addgene:127430 ; RRID:Addgene_127430)
