[The description below was written by a language model from this plasmid's Addgene catalogue record and pLannotate feature annotations shown in this document.]
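Description:
pClathrin-miRFP670nano is a mammalian expression plasmid built on a pcDNA-type backbone that produces human clathrin light chain fused to the near-infrared fluorescent protein miRFP670nano. It is maintained in E. coli at high copy through a ColE1/pUC-type origin and selected with ampicillin via the β-lactamase gene. An f1 origin is also present. For mammalian cells, the backbone carries an SV40 early promoter driving a neomycin phosphotransferase gene with an SV40 polyadenylation signal, a cassette that can in principle support G418 selection of stable transfectants. The short ble, lacI, HIV-1 LTR and bom fragments in the annotation appear to be backbone remnants or partial matches rather than functional parts.

The expression cassette consists of the CMV immediate-early enhancer and promoter, the fusion open reading frame cloned between NotI and XbaI sites, and the bovine growth hormone polyadenylation signal. T7 and SP6 promoters flank the insert. In the fusion, miRFP670nano sits at the N terminus and is followed, after a short linker region, by a coding sequence annotated as human clathrin light chain B (CLTB). miRFP670nano is a small, constitutively fluorescent protein derived from a Nostoc punctiforme cyanobacteriochrome, and it requires biliverdin as its chromophore. Because clathrin light chain is incorporated into the coats of coated pits and vesicles, the fusion marks these structures in transfected cells. The construct is intended for near-infrared imaging of clathrin, with a far-red emission that suits spectral multiplexing alongside visible-range fluorescent probes.
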