Features (pLannotate 1.2.2; 22 found; start..end, strand, type, name):
    177..556     +  enhancer       CMV enhancer: human cytomegalovirus immediate early enhancer
    557..760     +  promoter       CMV promoter: human cytomegalovirus (CMV) immediate early promoter
    756..789     +  LTR            5' LTR (truncated) (fragment): truncated 5' long terminal repeat (LTR) from HIV-1
    805..823     +  promoter       T7 promoter: promoter for bacteriophage T7 RNA polymerase
    937..1377    +  CDS            miRFP670nano: miRFP670nano is a basic (constitutively fluorescent) near ir fluorescent protein published in 2019, derived from Nostoc punctiforme. It has very low acid sensitivity. It requires the cofactor biliverdin for fluorescence.
   1435..2067    +  CDS            CLTB (fragment): CLCB_HUMAN - Experimental evidence at protein level: Swiss-Prot protein existence level 1. Clathrin is the major protein of the polyhedral coat of coated pits and vesicles. From Homo sapiens (Human).
   2086..2104    -  promoter       SP6 promoter: promoter for bacteriophage SP6 RNA polymerase
   2130..2354    +  polyA_signal   bGH poly(A) signal: bovine growth hormone polyadenylation signal
   2358..2379    +  promoter       SV40 promoter (fragment): SV40 enhancer and early promoter
   2400..2828    +  rep_origin     f1 ori (sequence partly withheld): f1 bacteriophage origin of replication; arrow indicates direction of (+) strand synthesis
   2842..3171    +  promoter       SV40 promoter: SV40 enhancer and early promoter
   3238..4029    +  CDS            neo: KKA2_KLEPN - Also known as kan, nptII. Experimental evidence at protein level: Swiss-Prot protein existence level 1. Resistance to kanamycin, neomycin, paromomycin, ribostamycin, butirosin and gentamicin B. From Klebsiella pneumoniae.
   4053..4211    +  CDS            ble (fragment): BLE_KLEPN - Experimental evidence at protein level: Swiss-Prot protein existence level 1. Binding protein with a strong affinity to the bleomycin family of antibiotics. Binds to CL990; an antimitotic-antibiotic compound. From Klebsiella pneumoniae.
   4206..4327    +  polyA_signal   SV40 poly(A) signal: SV40 polyadenylation signal
   4400..4416    -  protein_bind   lac operator: The lac repressor binds to the lac operator to inhibit transcription in E. coli. This inhibition can be relieved by adding lactose or isopropyl-β-D-thiogalactopyranoside (IPTG). lac repressor encoded by lacI
   4424..4454    -  promoter       lac promoter: promoter for the E. coli lac operon
   4469..4490    -  protein_bind   CAP binding site: CAP binding activates transcription in the presence of cAMP. E. coli catabolite activator protein
   4503..4595    -  CDS            lacI (fragment): lac repressor; lacI; The lac repressor binds to the lac operator to inhibit transcription in E. coli. This inhibition can be relieved by adding lactose or isopropyl-β-D-thiogalactopyranoside (IPTG).
   4778..5366    -  rep_origin     ori: high-copy-number ColE1/pMB1/pBR322/pUC origin of replication
   5537..6397    -  CDS            AmpR: β-lactamase; bla; confers resistance to ampicillin, carbenicillin, and related antibiotics
   6398..6502    -  promoter       AmpR promoter: bla
   6561..22      -  misc_feature   bom (fragment) (across the origin): basis of mobility region from pBR322
>Addgene plasmid #127430 | pClathrin-miRFP670nano | addgene full sequence | sequence record 250321 | Addgene NGS Result
TGCCGCATAGTTAAGCCAGTATCTGCTCCCTGCTTGTGTGTTGGAGGTCGCTGAGTAGTGCGCGAGCAAA
ATTTAAGCTACAACAAGGCAAGGCTTGACCGACAATTGCATGAAGAATCTGCTTAGGGTTAGGCGTTTTG
CGCTGCTTCGCGATGTACGGGCCAGATATACGCGTTGACATTGATTATTGACTAGTTATTAATAGTAATC
AATTACGGGGTCATTAGTTCATAGCCCATATATGGAGTTCCGCGTTACATAACTTACGGTAAATGGCCCG
CCTGGCTGACCGCCCAACGACCCCCGCCCATTGACGTCAATAATGACGTATGTTCCCATAGTAACGCCAA
TAGGGACTTTCCATTGACGTCAATGGGTGGAGTATTTACGGTAAACTGCCCACTTGGCAGTACATCAAGT
GTATCATATGCCAAGTACGCCCCCTATTGACGTCAATGACGGTAAATGGCCCGCCTGGCATTATGCCCAG
TACATGACCTTATGGGACTTTCCTACTTGGCAGTACATCTACGTATTAGTCATCGCTATTACCATGGTGA
TGCGGTTTTGGCAGTACATCAATGGGCGTGGATAGCGGTTTGACTCACGGGGATTTCCAAGTCTCCACCC
CATTGACGTCAATGGGAGTTTGTTTTGGCACCAAAATCAACGGGACTTTCCAAAATGTCGTAACAACTCC
GCCCCATTGACGCAAATGGGCGGTAGGCGTGTACGGTGGGAGGTCTATATAAGCAGAGCTCTCTGGCTAA
CTAGAGAACCCACTGCTTACTGGCTTATCGAAATTAATACGACTCACTATAGGGAGACCCAAGCTTGGTA
CCGAGCTCGGATCCACTAGTAACGGCCGCCAGTGTGCTGGAATTCTGCAGATATCCATCACACTGGCGGC
CGCTCGAGCATGCATCTAGCGGTACCATGGCAAACCTGGACAAGATGCTGAATACCACAGTAACAGAGGT
GCGGCAGTTCCTGCAGGTGGACAGAGTGTGCGTGTTCCAGTTTGAGGAGGATTATAGCGGAGTGGTGGTG
GTGGAGGCCGTGGACGATAGGTGGATCTCCATCCTGAAGACCCAGGTGCGGGATAGATACTTCATGGAGA
CAAGGGGCGAGGAGTATTCTCACGGCCGCTACCAGGCCATCGCCGACATCTACACCGCAAACCTGACAGA
GTGCTACAGGGATCTGCTGACACAGTTTCAGGTGAGAGCAATCCTGGCCGTGCCCATCCTGCAGGGCAAG
AAGCTGTGGGGCCTGTTGGTGGCACACCAGCTGGCGGCCCCTAGACAGTGGCAGACCTGGGAGATCGACT
TTCTGAAGCAGCAGGCCGTGGTGGTGGGCATCGCCATCCAGCAGAGCGGAGGTGGTGGATCAGGAGGAGG
TGGTTCTGGAGGTGGTGGATCAGGAGGAAGATCTATGGCTGATGACTTTGGCTTCTTCTCGTCGTCGGAG
AGTGGTGCCCCGGAGGCGGCGGAGGAGGACCCGGCGGCCGCCTTCCTGGCCCAGCAGGAGAGCGAGATTG
CAGGCATAGAGAACGACGAGGGCTTCGGGGCACCTGCCGGCAGCCATGCGGCCCCCGCACAGCCGGGCCC
CACGAGTGGGGCTGGTTCTGAGGACATGGGGACCACAGTCAATGGAGATGTGTTTCAGGAGGCCAACGGT
CCTGCTGATGGCTACGCAGCCATTGCCCAGGCTGACAGGCTGACCCAGGAGCCTGAGAGCATCCGCAAGT
GGCGAGAGGAGCAGAGGAAACGGCTGCAAGAGCTGGATGCTGCATCTAAGGTCACGGAACAGGAATGGCG
GGAGAAGGCCAAGAAGGACCTGGAGGAGTGGAACCAGCGCCAGAGTGAACAAGTAGAGAAGAACAAGATC
AACAACCGGGCATCCGAGGAGGCTTTCGTGAAGGAATCCAAGGAGGAGACCCCAGGCACAGAGTGGGAGA
AGGTGGCCCAGCTATGTGACTTCAACCCCAAGAGCAGCAAGCAGTGCAAAGATGTGTCCCGCCTGCGCTC
GGTGCTCATGTCCCTGAAGCAGACGCCACTGTCCCGCTAGTCTAGAGGGCCCTATTCTATAGTGTCACCT
AAATGCTAGAGCTCGCTGATCAGCCTCGACTGTGCCTTCTAGTTGCCAGCCATCTGTTGTTTGCCCCTCC
CCCGTGCCTTCCTTGACCCTGGAAGGTGCCACTCCCACTGTCCTTTCCTAATAAAATGAGGAAATTGCAT
CGCATTGTCTGAGTAGGTGTCATTCTATTCTGGGGGGTGGGGTGGGGCAGGACAGCAAGGGGGAGGATTG
GGAAGACAATAGCAGGCATGCTGGGGATGCGGTGGGCTCTATGGCTTCTGAGGCGGAAAGAACCAGCTGG
GGCTCTAGGGGGTATCCCC
[124 nt withheld, positions 2400-2523]
C
[91 nt withheld, positions 2525-2615]
A
[49 nt withheld, positions 2617-2665]
CCTTTGACGTTGGAGTCCACGTTCTTT
[37 nt withheld, positions 2693-2729]
ACCCTATCTCGGTCTATTCTTTTGATTTATAAGGGATTTTGCCGATTTCGGCCTATTGGTTAAAAAATGA
GCTGATTTAACAAAAATTTAACGCGAATTAATTCTGTGGAATGTGTGTCAGTTAGGGTGTGGAAAGTCCC
CAGGCTCCCCAGCAGGCAGAAGTATGCAAAGCATGCATCTCAATTAGTCAGCAACCAGGTGTGGAAAGTC
CCCAGGCTCCCCAGCAGGCAGAAGTATGCAAAGCATGCATCTCAATTAGTCAGCAACCATAGTCCCGCCC
CTAACTCCGCCCATCCCGCCCCTAACTCCGCCCAGTTCCGCCCATTCTCCGCCCCATGGCTGACTAATTT
TTTTTATTTATGCAGAGGCCGAGGCCGCCTCTGCCTCTGAGCTATTCCAGAAGTAGTGAGGAGGCTTTTT
TGGAGGCCTAGGCTTTTGCAAAAAGCTCCCGGGAGCTTGTATATCCATTTTCGGATCTGATCAAGAGACA
GGATGAGGATCGTTTCGCATGATTGAACAAGATGGATTGCACGCAGGTTCTCCGGCCGCTTGGGTGGAGA
GGCTATTCGGCTATGACTGGGCACAACAGACAATCGGCTGCTCTGATGCCGCCGTGTTCCGGCTGTCAGC
GCAGGGGCGCCCGGTTCTTTTTGTCAAGACCGACCTGTCCGGTGCCCTGAATGAACTGCAGGACGAGGCA
GCGCGGCTATCGTGGCTGGCCACGACGGGCGTTCCTTGCGCAGCTGTGCTCGACGTTGTCACTGAAGCGG
GAAGGGACTGGCTGCTATTGGGCGAAGTGCCGGGGCAGGATCTCCTGTCATCTCACCTTGCTCCTGCCGA
GAAAGTATCCATCATGGCTGATGCAATGCGGCGGCTGCATACGCTTGATCCGGCTACCTGCCCATTCGAC
CACCAAGCGAAACATCGCATCGAGCGAGCACGTACTCGGATGGAAGCCGGTCTTGTCGATCAGGATGATC
TGGACGAAGAGCATCAGGGGCTCGCGCCAGCCGAACTGTTCGCCAGGCTCAAGGCGCGCATGCCCGACGG
CGAGGATCTCGTCGTGACCCATGGCGATGCCTGCTTGCCGAATATCATGGTGGAAAATGGCCGCTTTTCT
GGATTCATCGACTGTGGCCGGCTGGGTGTGGCGGACCGCTATCAGGACATAGCGTTGGCTACCCGTGATA
TTGCTGAAGAGCTTGGCGGCGAATGGGCTGACCGCTTCCTCGTGCTTTACGGTATCGCCGCTCCCGATTC
GCAGCGCATCGCCTTCTATCGCCTTCTTGACGAGTTCTTCTGAGCGGGACTCTGGGGTTCGAAATGACCG
ACCAAGCGACGCCCAACCTGCCATCACGAGATTTCGATTCCACCGCCGCCTTCTATGAAAGGTTGGGCTT
CGGAATCGTTTTCCGGGACGCCGGCTGGATGATCCTCCAGCGCGGGGATCTCATGCTGGAGTTCTTCGCC
CACCCCAACTTGTTTATTGCAGCTTATAATGGTTACAAATAAAGCAATAGCATCACAAATTTCACAAATA
AAGCATTTTTTTCACTGCATTCTAGTTGTGGTTTGTCCAAACTCATCAATGTATCTTATCATGTCTGTAT
ACCGTCGACCTCTAGCTAGAGCTTGGCGTAATCATGGTCATAGCTGTTTCCTGTGTGAAATTGTTATCCG
CTCACAATTCCACACAACATACGAGCCGGAAGCATAAAGTGTAAAGCCTGGGGTGCCTAATGAGTGAGCT
AACTCACATTAATTGCGTTGCGCTCACTGCCCGCTTTCCAGTCGGGAAACCTGTCGTGCCAGCTGCATTA
ATGAATCGGCCAACGCGCGGGGAGAGGCGGTTTGCGTATTGGGCGCTCTTCCGCTTCCTCGCTCACTGAC
TCGCTGCGCTCGGTCGTTCGGCTGCGGCGAGCGGTATCAGCTCACTCAAAGGCGGTAATACGGTTATCCA
CAGAATCAGGGGATAACGCAGGAAAGAACATGTGAGCAAAAGGCCAGCAAAAGGCCAGGAACCGTAAAAA
GGCCGCGTTGCTGGCGTTTTTCCATAGGCTCCGCCCCCCTGACGAGCATCACAAAAATCGACGCTCAAGT
CAGAGGTGGCGAAACCCGACAGGACTATAAAGATACCAGGCGTTTCCCCCTGGAAGCTCCCTCGTGCGCT
CTCCTGTTCCGACCCTGCCGCTTACCGGATACCTGTCCGCCTTTCTCCCTTCGGGAAGCGTGGCGCTTTC
TCATAGCTCACGCTGTAGGTATCTCAGTTCGGTGTAGGTCGTTCGCTCCAAGCTGGGCTGTGTGCACGAA
CCCCCCGTTCAGCCCGACCGCTGCGCCTTATCCGGTAACTATCGTCTTGAGTCCAACCCGGTAAGACACG
ACTTATCGCCACTGGCAGCAGCCACTGGTAACAGGATTAGCAGAGCGAGGTATGTAGGCGGTGCTACAGA
GTTCTTGAAGTGGTGGCCTAACTACGGCTACACTAGAAGAACAGTATTTGGTATCTGCGCTCTGCTGAAG
CCAGTTACCTTCGGAAAAAGAGTTGGTAGCTCTTGATCCGGCAAACAAACCACCGCTGGTAGCGGTGGTT
TTTTTGTTTGCAAGCAGCAGATTACGCGCAGAAAAAAAGGATCTCAAGAAGATCCTTTGATCTTTTCTAC
GGGGTCTGACGCTCAGTGGAACGAAAACTCACGTTAAGGGATTTTGGTCATGAGATTATCAAAAAGGATC
TTCACCTAGATCCTTTTAAATTAAAAATGAAGTTTTAAATCAATCTAAAGTATATATGAGTAAACTTGGT
CTGACAGTTACCAATGCTTAATCAGTGAGGCACCTATCTCAGCGATCTGTCTATTTCGTTCATCCATAGT
TGCCTGACTCCCCGTCGTGTAGATAACTACGATACGGGAGGGCTTACCATCTGGCCCCAGTGCTGCAATG
ATACCGCGAGACCCACGCTCACCGGCTCCAGATTTATCAGCAATAAACCAGCCAGCCGGAAGGGCCGAGC
GCAGAAGTGGTCCTGCAACTTTATCCGCCTCCATCCAGTCTATTAATTGTTGCCGGGAAGCTAGAGTAAG
TAGTTCGCCAGTTAATAGTTTGCGCAACGTTGTTGCCATTGCTACAGGCATCGTGGTGTCACGCTCGTCG
TTTGGTATGGCTTCATTCAGCTCCGGTTCCCAACGATCAAGGCGAGTTACATGATCCCCCATGTTGTGCA
AAAAAGCGGTTAGCTCCTTCGGTCCTCCGATCGTTGTCAGAAGTAAGTTGGCCGCAGTGTTATCACTCAT
GGTTATGGCAGCACTGCATAATTCTCTTACTGTCATGCCATCCGTAAGATGCTTTTCTGTGACTGGTGAG
TACTCAACCAAGTCATTCTGAGAATAGTGTATGCGGCGACCGAGTTGCTCTTGCCCGGCGTCAATACGGG
ATAATACCGCGCCACATAGCAGAACTTTAAAAGTGCTCATCATTGGAAAACGTTCTTCGGGGCGAAAACT
CTCAAGGATCTTACCGCTGTTGAGATCCAGTTCGATGTAACCCACTCGTGCACCCAACTGATCTTCAGCA
TCTTTTACTTTCACCAGCGTTTCTGGGTGAGCAAAAACAGGAAGGCAAAATGCCGCAAAAAAGGGAATAA
GGGCGACACGGAAATGTTGAATACTCATACTCTTCCTTTTTCAATATTATTGAAGCATTTATCAGGGTTA
TTGTCTCATGAGCGGATACATATTTGAATGTATTTAGAAAAATAAACAAATAGGGGTTCCGCGCACATTT
CCCCGAAAAGTGCCACCTGACGTCGACGGATCGGGAGATCTCCCGATCCCCTATGGTGCACTCTCAGTAC
AATCTGCTCTGA
