>Addgene plasmid #127430 | pClathrin-miRFP670nano | depositor partial sequence | sequence record 243899 | pClathrin-miRFP670nano Partial Sequence
TGGCGGCCGCTCGAGCATGCATCTAGCGGTACCATGGCAAACCTGGACAAGATGCTGAATACCACAGTAA
CAGAGGTGCGGCAGTTCCTGCAGGTGGACAGAGTGTGCGTGTTCCAGTTTGAGGAGGATTATAGCGGAGT
GGTGGTGGTGGAGGCCGTGGACGATAGGTGGATCTCCATCCTGAAGACCCAGGTGCGGGATAGATACTTC
ATGGAGACAAGGGGCGAGGAGTATTCTCACGGCCGCTACCAGGCCATCGCCGACATCTACACCGCAAACC
TGACAGAGTGCTACAGGGATCTGCTGACACAGTTTCAGGTGAGAGCAATCCTGGCCGTGCCCATCCTGCA
GGGCAAGAAGCTGTGGGGCCTGTTGGTGGCACACCAGCTGGCGGCCCCTAGACAGTGGCAGACCTGGGAG
ATCGACTTTCTGAAGCAGCAGGCCGTGGTGGTGGGCATCGCCATCCAGCAGAGCGGAGGTGGTGGATCAG
GAGGAGGTGGTTCTGGAGGTGGTGGATCAGGAGGAAGATCTATGGCTGATGACTTTGGCTTCTTCTCGTC
GTCGGAGAGTGGTGCCCCGGAGGCGGCGGAGGAGGACCCGGCGGCCGCCTTCCTGGCCCAGCAGGAGAGC
GAGATTGCAGGCATAGAGAACGACGAGGGCTTCGGGGCACCTGCCGGCAGCCATGCGGCCCCCGCACAGC
CGGGCCCCACGAGTGGGGCTGGTTCTGAGGACATGGGGACCACAGTCAATGGAGATGTGTTTCAGGAGGC
CAACGGTCCTGCTGATGGCTACGCAGCCATTGCCCAGGCTGACAGGCTGACCCAGGAGCCTGAGAGCATC
CGCAAGTGGCGAGAGGAGCAGAGGAAACGGCTGCAAGAGCTGGATGCTGCATCTAAGGTCACGGAACAGG
AATGGCGGGAGAAGGCCAAGAAGGACCTGGAGGAGTGGAACCAGCGCCAGAGTGAACAAGTAGAGAAGAA
CAAGATCAACAACCGGGCATCCGAGGAGGCTTTCGTGAAGGAATCCAAGGAGGAGACCCCAGGCACAGAG
TGGGAGAAGGTGGCCCAGCTATGTGACTTCAACCCCAAGAGCAGCAAGCAGTGCAAAGATGTGTCCCGCC
TGCGCTCGGTGCTCATGTCCCTGAAGCAGACGCCACTGTCCCGCTAGTCTAGAGGG
